Addgene plasmid #121175: pUC19-GCG-T2A-NLS-EmGFP-P2A-puro-PGK-puro
Purpose: Donor template for CRISPR-Cas9 mediated generation of GCG-NLS-EmGFP reporter cell lines
Depositing lab: Timo Otonkoski.
Backbone
  Vector backbone: pUC19
  Backbone size w/o insert (bp): 2647
  Vector type: Mammalian Expression, CRISPR
  Selectable markers: Puromycin
Growth in bacteria
  Bacterial resistance: Ampicillin, 100 μg/mL
  Growth temperature: 37°C
  Growth strain: DH5alpha
  Copy number: High Copy
Gene/Insert
  Gene/Insert name: GCG-T2A-NLS-EmGFP-P2A-Puro-PGK-Puro
  Species: H. sapiens (human)
Terms and licenses: Academic/Nonprofit Terms; Industry Terms: Not Available to Industry
How to cite: pUC19-GCG-T2A-NLS-EmGFP-P2A-puro-PGK-puro was a gift from Timo Otonkoski (Addgene plasmid # 121175 ; http://n2t.net/addgene:121175 ; RRID:Addgene_121175)
