[The description below was written by a language model from this plasmid's Addgene catalogue record and pLannotate feature annotations shown in this document.]
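Description:
pUC19-GCG-T2A-NLS-EmGFP-P2A-puro-PGK-puro is a homology-directed repair donor plasmid built on the high-copy pUC19 backbone. It is intended as the template for CRISPR-Cas9 knock-in of a nuclear green fluorescent reporter at the human glucagon (GCG) locus. In E. coli it is maintained through the ColE1/pUC origin and selected with ampicillin via the bla gene and its promoter. Remnants of the pUC19 lacZα region, lac promoter and operator, and the CAP binding site flank the insert and play no role in the reporter design.

The payload, as named and annotated, is a promoterless cassette meant to be fused in frame to GCG. A T2A peptide is followed by two copies of the SV40 large T nuclear localization signal, then Emerald GFP, then a P2A peptide and a puromycin N-acetyltransferase coding sequence. After integration, the endogenous GCG promoter should drive a single transcript whose 2A sites release glucagon precursor, nuclear EmGFP and PuroR as separate proteins, so fluorescence reports GCG expression. The 2A elements and the GCG homology arms are not annotated in the feature tables. The unannotated stretches on either side of the cassette presumably contain the arms, but their extents are not stated.

Downstream sits a second, independent selection unit in which the mouse PGK promoter drives PuroR with a PGK polyadenylation signal, flanked by two loxP sites in the same orientation. This allows puromycin selection of targeted cells regardless of GCG activity, and Cre can later excise the unit. The depositor and sequencing-derived records (6,713 and 6,716 nt) show the same feature set, differing only in their start coordinate.
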