Features (pLannotate 1.2.2; 20 found; start..end, strand, type, name):
    183..771     -  rep_origin     ori: high-copy-number ColE1/pMB1/pBR322/pUC origin of replication
    942..1802    -  CDS            AmpR: β-lactamase; bla; confers resistance to ampicillin, carbenicillin, and related antibiotics
   1803..1907    -  promoter       AmpR promoter: bla
   2002..2037    +  CDS            rop (fragment): Rop protein, which maintains plasmids at low copy number; rop
   2139..2238    +  misc_feature   bom (fragment): basis of mobility region from pBR322
   2244..2401    -  CDS            lacZα (fragment): LacZα fragment of β-galactosidase; lacZ fragment
   2786..2806    +  CDS            SV40 NLS: nuclear localization signal of SV40 (simian virus 40) large T antigen
   2816..2836    +  CDS            SV40 NLS: nuclear localization signal of SV40 (simian virus 40) large T antigen
   2843..3559    +  CDS            Emerald: Emerald is a basic (constitutively fluorescent) green fluorescent protein published in 1998, derived from Aequorea victoria. It is reported to be a very rapidly-maturing weak dimer.
   3625..4219    +  CDS            PuroR (fragment): puromycin N-acetyltransferase; pac from Streptomyces; confers resistance to puromycin
   4280..4296    -  protein_bind   lac operator: The lac repressor binds to the lac operator to inhibit transcription in E. coli. This inhibition can be relieved by adding lactose or isopropyl-β-D-thiogalactopyranoside (IPTG). lac repressor encoded by lacI
   4349..4382    -  protein_bind   loxP: Cre-mediated recombination occurs in the 8-bp core sequence (GCATACAT). Cre recombinase
   4443..4939    +  promoter       PGK promoter: mouse phosphoglycerate kinase 1 promoter
   4979..5578    +  CDS            PuroR: puromycin N-acetyltransferase; pac from Streptomyces alboniger; confers resistance to puromycin
   5656..6108    +  polyA_signal   PGK poly(A) signal: mouse phosphoglycerate kinase 1 polyadenylation signal
   6135..6168    -  protein_bind   loxP: Cre-mediated recombination occurs in the 8-bp core sequence (GCATACAT). Cre recombinase
   6518..6534    -  protein_bind   lac operator: The lac repressor binds to the lac operator to inhibit transcription in E. coli. This inhibition can be relieved by adding lactose or isopropyl-β-D-thiogalactopyranoside (IPTG). lac repressor encoded by lacI
   6542..6572    -  promoter       lac promoter: promoter for the E. coli lac operon
   6587..6608    -  protein_bind   CAP binding site: CAP binding activates transcription in the presence of cAMP. E. coli catabolite activator protein
   6621..6713    -  CDS            lacI (fragment): lac repressor; lacI; The lac repressor binds to the lac operator to inhibit transcription in E. coli. This inhibition can be relieved by adding lactose or isopropyl-β-D-thiogalactopyranoside (IPTG).
>Addgene plasmid #121175 | pUC19-GCG-T2A-NLS-EmGFP-P2A-puro-PGK-puro | depositor full sequence | sequence record 230643 | pUC19-GCG-T2A-NLS-EmGFP-P2A-puro-PGK-puro sequence 6713 bps
TCTTCCGCTTCCTCGCTCACTGACTCGCTGCGCTCGGTCGTTCGGCTGCGGCGAGCGGTATCAGCTCACT
CAAAGGCGGTAATACGGTTATCCACAGAATCAGGGGATAACGCAGGAAAGAACATGTGAGCAAAAGGCCA
GCAAAAGGCCAGGAACCGTAAAAAGGCCGCGTTGCTGGCGTTTTTCCATAGGCTCCGCCCCCCTGACGAG
CATCACAAAAATCGACGCTCAAGTCAGAGGTGGCGAAACCCGACAGGACTATAAAGATACCAGGCGTTTC
CCCCTGGAAGCTCCCTCGTGCGCTCTCCTGTTCCGACCCTGCCGCTTACCGGATACCTGTCCGCCTTTCT
CCCTTCGGGAAGCGTGGCGCTTTCTCATAGCTCACGCTGTAGGTATCTCAGTTCGGTGTAGGTCGTTCGC
TCCAAGCTGGGCTGTGTGCACGAACCCCCCGTTCAGCCCGACCGCTGCGCCTTATCCGGTAACTATCGTC
TTGAGTCCAACCCGGTAAGACACGACTTATCGCCACTGGCAGCAGCCACTGGTAACAGGATTAGCAGAGC
GAGGTATGTAGGCGGTGCTACAGAGTTCTTGAAGTGGTGGCCTAACTACGGCTACACTAGAAGAACAGTA
TTTGGTATCTGCGCTCTGCTGAAGCCAGTTACCTTCGGAAAAAGAGTTGGTAGCTCTTGATCCGGCAAAC
AAACCACCGCTGGTAGCGGTGGTTTTTTTGTTTGCAAGCAGCAGATTACGCGCAGAAAAAAAGGATCTCA
AGAAGATCCTTTGATCTTTTCTACGGGGTCTGACGCTCAGTGGAACGAAAACTCACGTTAAGGGATTTTG
GTCATGAGATTATCAAAAAGGATCTTCACCTAGATCCTTTTAAATTAAAAATGAAGTTTTAAATCAATCT
AAAGTATATATGAGTAAACTTGGTCTGACAGTTACCAATGCTTAATCAGTGAGGCACCTATCTCAGCGAT
CTGTCTATTTCGTTCATCCATAGTTGCCTGACTCCCCGTCGTGTAGATAACTACGATACGGGAGGGCTTA
CCATCTGGCCCCAGTGCTGCAATGATACCGCGAGACCCACGCTCACCGGCTCCAGATTTATCAGCAATAA
ACCAGCCAGCCGGAAGGGCCGAGCGCAGAAGTGGTCCTGCAACTTTATCCGCCTCCATCCAGTCTATTAA
TTGTTGCCGGGAAGCTAGAGTAAGTAGTTCGCCAGTTAATAGTTTGCGCAACGTTGTTGCCATTGCTACA
GGCATCGTGGTGTCACGCTCGTCGTTTGGTATGGCTTCATTCAGCTCCGGTTCCCAACGATCAAGGCGAG
TTACATGATCCCCCATGTTGTGCAAAAAAGCGGTTAGCTCCTTCGGTCCTCCGATCGTTGTCAGAAGTAA
GTTGGCCGCAGTGTTATCACTCATGGTTATGGCAGCACTGCATAATTCTCTTACTGTCATGCCATCCGTA
AGATGCTTTTCTGTGACTGGTGAGTACTCAACCAAGTCATTCTGAGAATAGTGTATGCGGCGACCGAGTT
GCTCTTGCCCGGCGTCAATACGGGATAATACCGCGCCACATAGCAGAACTTTAAAAGTGCTCATCATTGG
AAAACGTTCTTCGGGGCGAAAACTCTCAAGGATCTTACCGCTGTTGAGATCCAGTTCGATGTAACCCACT
CGTGCACCCAACTGATCTTCAGCATCTTTTACTTTCACCAGCGTTTCTGGGTGAGCAAAAACAGGAAGGC
AAAATGCCGCAAAAAAGGGAATAAGGGCGACACGGAAATGTTGAATACTCATACTCTTCCTTTTTCAATA
TTATTGAAGCATTTATCAGGGTTATTGTCTCATGAGCGGATACATATTTGAATGTATTTAGAAAAATAAA
CAAATAGGGGTTCCGCGCACATTTCCCCGAAAAGTGCCACCTGACGTCTAAGAAACCATTATTATCATGA
CATTAACCTATAAAAATAGGCGTATCACGAGGCCCTTTCGTCTCGCGCGTTTCGGTGATGACGGTGAAAA
CCTCTGACACATGCAGCTCCCGGAGACGGTCACAGCTTGTCTGTAAGCGGATGCCGGGAGCAGACAAGCC
CGTCAGGGCGCGTCAGCGGGTGTTGGCGGGTGTCGGGGCTGGCTTAACTATGCGGCATCAGAGCAGATTG
TACTGAGAGTGCACCATATGCGGTGTGAAATACCGCACAGATGCGTAAGGAGAAAATACCGCATCAGGCG
CCATTCGCCATTCAGGCTGCGCAACTGTTGGGAAGGGCGATCGGTGCGGGCCTCTTCGCTATTACGCCAG
CTGGCGAAAGGGGGATGTGCTGCAAGGCGATTAAGTTGGGTAACGCCAGGGTTTTCCCAGTCACGACGTT
GTAAAACGACGGCCAGTGAATTGCTCGAGCAGGTATTTCACAGTACACCCTTTAAAAACAGAATCCTTTA
CTGTTTCCTCAAGACACTTGTGCATGTTACCAGTGGTAGACAATCTGTGATCATTTATTGAAAATATCTA
ATCAAACGCTAATTTTAACACTTATTTTCTTAGTTTCCCAGAAGAGGTCGCCATTGTTGAAGAACTTGGC
CGCAGACATGCTGATGGTTCTTTCTCTGATGAGATGAACACCATTCTTGATAATCTTGCAGCCAGGGACT
TTATAAACTGGTTGATTCAGACCAAAATCACTGACAGGAAAGCTAGCGTCGACGGCTCCGGAGAGGGCAG
AGGAAGTCTGCTAACATGCGGTGACGTCGAGGAGAATCCTGGCCCAATCGATGGTCCAAAAAAGAAGAGA
AAGGTATTCGATGGTCCAAAAAAGAAGAGAAAGGTATTCGATATGGTGAGCAAGGGCGAGGAGCTGTTCA
CCGGGGTGGTGCCCATCCTGGTCGAGCTGGACGGCGACGTAAACGGCCACAAGTTCAGCGTGTCCGGCGA
GGGCGAGGGCGATGCCACCTACGGCAAGCTGACCCTGAAGTTCATCTGCACCACCGGCAAGCTGCCCGTG
CCCTGGCCCACCCTCGTGACCACCTTCACCTACGGCGTGCAGTGCTTCGCCCGCTACCCCGACCACATGA
AGCAGCACGACTTCTTCAAGTCCGCCATGCCCGAAGGCTACGTCCAGGAGCGCACCATCTTCTTCAAGGA
CGACGGCAACTACAAGACCCGCGCCGAGGTGAAGTTCGAGGGCGACACCCTGGTGAACCGCATCGAGCTG
AAGGGCATCGACTTCAAGGAGGACGGCAACATCCTGGGGCACAAGCTGGAGTACAACTACAACAGCCACA
AGGTCTATATCACCGCCGACAAGCAGAAGAACGGCATCAAGGTGAACTTCAAGACCCGCCACAACATCGA
GGACGGCAGCGTGCAGCTCGCCGACCACTACCAGCAGAACACCCCCATCGGCGACGGCCCCGTGCTGCTG
CCCGACAACCACTACCTGAGCACCCAGTCCGCCCTGAGCAAAGACCCCAACGAGAAGCGCGATCACATGG
TCCTGCTGGAGTTCGTGACCGCCGCCGGGATCACTCTCGGCATGGACGAGCTGTACAAGGGATCCGGCGC
AACAAACTTCTCTCTGCTGAAACAAGCCGGAGATGTCGAAGAGAATCCTGGACCGACCGAGTACAAGCCC
ACGGTGCGCCTCGCCACCCGCGACGACGTCCCCAGGGCCGTACGCACCCTCGCCGCCGCGTTCGCCGACT
ACCCCGCCACGCGCCACACCGTCGATCCGGACCGCCACATCGAGCGGGTCACCGAGCTGCAAGAACTCTT
CCTCACGCGCGTCGGGCTCGACATCGGCAAGGTGTGGGTCGCGGACGACGGCGCCGCGGTGGCGGTCTGG
ACCACGCCGGAGAGCGTCGAAGCGGGGGCGGTGTTCGCCGAGATCGGCCCGCGCATGGCCGAGTTGAGCG
GTTCCCGGCTGGCCGCGCAGCAACAGATGGAAGGCCTCCTGGCGCCGCACCGGCCCAAGGAGCCCGCGTG
GTTCCTGGCCACCGTCGGAGTCTCGCCCGACCACCAGGGCAAGGGTCTGGGCAGCGCCGTCGTGCTCCCC
GGAGTGGAGGCGGCCGAGCGCGCCGGGGTGCCCGCCTTCCTGGAGACCTCCGCGCCCCGCAACCTCCCCT
TCTACGAGCGGCTCGGCTTCACCGTCACCGCCGACGTCGAGGTGCCCGAAGGACCGCGCACCTGGTGCAT
GACCCGCAAGCCCGGTGCCGTCGACTAGATGCAGCCCAAGCTTGGCGTAATCATGGTCATAGCTGTTTCC
TGTGTGAAATTGTTATCCGCTCACAATTCCACACAACATACGAGCCGGCAATTCCGATCATATTCAATAA
CCCTTAATATAACTTCGTATAATGTATGCTATACGAAGTTATTAGGTCTGAAGAGGAGTTTACGTCCAGC
CAAGCTTAGGATCTCGACCTCGAAATTCTACCGGGTAGGGGAGGCGCTTTTCCCAAGGCAGTCTGGAGCA
TGCGCTTTAGCAGCCCCGCTGGCACTTGGCGCTACACAAGTGGCCTCTGGCCTCGCACACATTCCACATC
CACCGGTAGCGCCAACCGGCTCCGTTCTTTGGTGGCCCCTTCGCGCCACCTTCTACTCCTCCCCTAGTCA
GGAAGTTCCCCCCCGCCCCGCAGCTCGCGTCGTGCAGGACGTGACAAATGGAAGTAGCACGTCTCACTAG
TCTCGTGCAGATGGACAGCACCGCTGAGCAATGGAAGCGGGTAGGCCTTTGGGGCAGCGGCCAATAGCAG
CTTTGCTCCTTCGCTTTCTGGGCTCAGCAGCTGGGAAGGGTGGGTCCGGGGGCGGGCTCAGGGGCGGGCT
CAGGGGCGGGGCGGGCGCCCGAAGGTCCTCCGGAGGCCCGGCATTCTGCACGCTTCAAAAGCGCACGTCT
GCCGCGCTGTTCTCCTCTTCCTCATCTCCGGGCCTTTCGACCTGCATCCATCTAGATCTCGAGCAGCTGA
AGCTTACCATGACCGAGTACAAGCCCACGGTGCGCCTCGCCACCCGCGACGACGTCCCCAGGGCCGTACG
CACCCTCGCCGCCGCGTTCGCCGACTACCCCGCCACGCGCCACACCGTCGATCCGGACCGCCACATCGAG
CGGGTCACCGAGCTGCAAGAACTCTTCCTCACGCGCGTCGGGCTCGACATCGGCAAGGTGTGGGTCGCGG
ACGACGGCGCCGCGGTGGCGGTCTGGACCACGCCGGAGAGCGTCGAAGCGGGGGCGGTGTTCGCCGAGAT
CGGCCCGCGCATGGCCGAGTTGAGCGGTTCCCGGCTGGCCGCGCAGCAACAGATGGAAGGCCTCCTGGCG
CCGCACCGGCCCAAGGAGCCCGCGTGGTTCCTGGCCACCGTCGGCGTCTCGCCCGACCACCAGGGCAAGG
GTCTGGGCAGCGCCGTCGTGCTCCCCGGAGTGGAGGCGGCCGAGCGCGCCGGGGTGCCCGCCTTCCTGGA
GACCTCCGCGCCCCGCAACCTCCCCTTCTACGAGCGGCTCGGCTTCACCGTCACCGCCGACGTCGAGGTG
CCCGAAGGACCGCGCACCTGGTGCATGACCCGCAAGCCCGGTGCCTGACGCCCGCCCCACGACCCGCAGC
GCCCGACCGAAAGGAGCGCACGACCCCATGCATCGATGATATCAGATCCCCGGGATGCAGAAATTGATGA
TCTATTAAACAATAAAGATGTCCACTAAAATGGAAGTTTTTCCTGTCATACTTTGTTAAGAAGGGTGAGA
ACAGAGTACCTACATTTTGAATGGAAGGATTGGAGCTACGGGGGTGGGGGTGGGGTGGGATTAGATAAAT
GCCTGCTCTTTACTGAAGGCTCTTTACTATTGCTTTATGATAATGTTTCATAGTTGGATATCATAATTTA
AACAAGCAAAACCAAATTAAGGGCCAGCTCATTCCTCCCACTCATGATCTATAGATCTATAGATCTCTCG
TGGGATCATTGTTTTTCTCTTGATTCCCACTTTGTGGTTCTAAGTACTGTGGTTTCCAAATGTGTCAGTT
TCATAGCCTGAAGAACGAGATCAGCAGCCTCTGTTCCACATACACTTCATTCTCAGTATTGTTTTGCCAA
GTTCTAATTCCATCAGAAGCTGGTCGAGATCCGGAACCCTTAATATAACTTCGTATAATGTATGCTATAC
GAAGTTATTAGGTCCCTCGAAGAGGTTCACTAGGCGCGCCGACTTTATAAACTGGTTGATTCAGACCAAA
ATCACTGACAGGTGACTGCTTTTTAGTTAATTCTGAAAACCATCAAATTCTCATAAGTACTGATTGTCAT
ACTGCTGCAAGCTGTTCCCCATGTAGGGGGAAAGTCTATAATCTCTTATTATATAGGAAATAATTATGCA
TGTTTAAGTCATATAAGAGTACATCATTATGTTTGTTTTGTATCATTACAGTTTGTATCTATTTATTCAT
TTATTCCAGAAACATTTACTGAGTGTCTATTAGAGTCTAGAGGCGTAATCATGGTCATAGCTGTTTCCTG
TGTGAAATTGTTATCCGCTCACAATTCCACACAACATACGAGCCGGAAGCATAAAGTGTAAAGCCTGGGG
TGCCTAATGAGTGAGCTAACTCACATTAATTGCGTTGCGCTCACTGCCCGCTTTCCAGTCGGGAAACCTG
TCGTGCCAGCTGCATTAATGAATCGGCCAACGCGCGGGGAGAGGCGGTTTGCGTATTGGGCGC
