Features (pLannotate 1.2.2; 20 found; start..end, strand, type, name):
    389..409     +  CDS            SV40 NLS: nuclear localization signal of SV40 (simian virus 40) large T antigen
    419..439     +  CDS            SV40 NLS: nuclear localization signal of SV40 (simian virus 40) large T antigen
    446..1162    +  CDS            Emerald: Emerald is a basic (constitutively fluorescent) green fluorescent protein published in 1998, derived from Aequorea victoria. It is reported to be a very rapidly-maturing weak dimer.
   1228..1822    +  CDS            PuroR (fragment): puromycin N-acetyltransferase; pac from Streptomyces; confers resistance to puromycin
   1883..1899    -  protein_bind   lac operator: The lac repressor binds to the lac operator to inhibit transcription in E. coli. This inhibition can be relieved by adding lactose or isopropyl-β-D-thiogalactopyranoside (IPTG). lac repressor encoded by lacI
   1952..1985    -  protein_bind   loxP: Cre-mediated recombination occurs in the 8-bp core sequence (GCATACAT). Cre recombinase
   2046..2545    +  promoter       PGK promoter: mouse phosphoglycerate kinase 1 promoter
   2585..3184    +  CDS            PuroR (fragment): puromycin N-acetyltransferase; pac from Streptomyces; confers resistance to puromycin
   3262..3714    +  polyA_signal   PGK poly(A) signal: mouse phosphoglycerate kinase 1 polyadenylation signal
   3741..3774    -  protein_bind   loxP: Cre-mediated recombination occurs in the 8-bp core sequence (GCATACAT). Cre recombinase
   4124..4140    -  protein_bind   lac operator: The lac repressor binds to the lac operator to inhibit transcription in E. coli. This inhibition can be relieved by adding lactose or isopropyl-β-D-thiogalactopyranoside (IPTG). lac repressor encoded by lacI
   4148..4178    -  promoter       lac promoter: promoter for the E. coli lac operon
   4193..4214    -  protein_bind   CAP binding site: CAP binding activates transcription in the presence of cAMP. E. coli catabolite activator protein
   4227..4319    -  CDS            lacI (fragment): lac repressor; lacI; The lac repressor binds to the lac operator to inhibit transcription in E. coli. This inhibition can be relieved by adding lactose or isopropyl-β-D-thiogalactopyranoside (IPTG).
   4502..5090    -  rep_origin     ori: high-copy-number ColE1/pMB1/pBR322/pUC origin of replication
   5261..6121    -  CDS            AmpR: β-lactamase; bla; confers resistance to ampicillin, carbenicillin, and related antibiotics
   6122..6226    -  promoter       AmpR promoter: bla
   6321..6356    +  CDS            rop (fragment): Rop protein, which maintains plasmids at low copy number; rop
   6458..6557    +  misc_feature   bom (fragment): basis of mobility region from pBR322
   6563..4       -  CDS            lacZα (fragment) (across the origin): LacZα fragment of β-galactosidase; lacZ fragment
>Addgene plasmid #121175 | pUC19-GCG-T2A-NLS-EmGFP-P2A-puro-PGK-puro | addgene full sequence | sequence record 235290 | Addgene NGS Result
GAATTGCTCGAGCAGGTATTTCACAGTACACCCTTTAAAAACAGAATCCTTTACTGTTTCCTCAAGACAC
TTGTGCATGTTACCAGTGGTAGACAATCTGTGATCATTTATTGAAAATATCTAATCAAACGCTAATTTTA
ACACTTATTTTCTTAGTTTCCCAGAAGAGGTCGCCATTGTTGAAGAACTTGGCCGCAGACATGCTGATGG
TTCTTTCTCTGATGAGATGAACACCATTCTTGATAATCTTGCAGCCAGGGACTTTATAAACTGGTTGATT
CAGACCAAAATCACTGACAGGAAAGCTAGCGTCGACGGCTCCGGAGAGGGCAGAGGAAGTCTGCTAACAT
GCGGTGACGTCGAGGAGAATCCTGGCCCAATCGATGGTCCAAAAAAGAAGAGAAAGGTATTCGATGGTCC
AAAAAAGAAGAGAAAGGTATTCGATATGGTGAGCAAGGGCGAGGAGCTGTTCACCGGGGTGGTGCCCATC
CTGGTCGAGCTGGACGGCGACGTAAACGGCCACAAGTTCAGCGTGTCCGGCGAGGGCGAGGGCGATGCCA
CCTACGGCAAGCTGACCCTGAAGTTCATCTGCACCACCGGCAAGCTGCCCGTGCCCTGGCCCACCCTCGT
GACCACCTTCACCTACGGCGTGCAGTGCTTCGCCCGCTACCCCGACCACATGAAGCAGCACGACTTCTTC
AAGTCCGCCATGCCCGAAGGCTACGTCCAGGAGCGCACCATCTTCTTCAAGGACGACGGCAACTACAAGA
CCCGCGCCGAGGTGAAGTTCGAGGGCGACACCCTGGTGAACCGCATCGAGCTGAAGGGCATCGACTTCAA
GGAGGACGGCAACATCCTGGGGCACAAGCTGGAGTACAACTACAACAGCCACAAGGTCTATATCACCGCC
GACAAGCAGAAGAACGGCATCAAGGTGAACTTCAAGACCCGCCACAACATCGAGGACGGCAGCGTGCAGC
TCGCCGACCACTACCAGCAGAACACCCCCATCGGCGACGGCCCCGTGCTGCTGCCCGACAACCACTACCT
GAGCACCCAGTCCGCCCTGAGCAAAGACCCCAACGAGAAGCGCGATCACATGGTCCTGCTGGAGTTCGTG
ACCGCCGCCGGGATCACTCTCGGCATGGACGAGCTGTACAAGGGATCCGGCGCAACAAACTTCTCTCTGC
TGAAACAAGCCGGAGATGTCGAAGAGAATCCTGGACCGACCGAGTACAAGCCCACGGTGCGCCTCGCCAC
CCGCGACGACGTCCCCAGGGCCGTACGCACCCTCGCCGCCGCGTTCGCCGACTACCCCGCCACGCGCCAC
ACCGTCGATCCGGACCGCCACATCGAGCGGGTCACCGAGCTGCAAGAACTCTTCCTCACGCGCGTCGGGC
TCGACATCGGCAAGGTGTGGGTCGCGGACGACGGCGCCGCGGTGGCGGTCTGGACCACGCCGGAGAGCGT
CGAAGCGGGGGCGGTGTTCGCCGAGATCGGCCCGCGCATGGCCGAGTTGAGCGGTTCCCGGCTGGCCGCG
CAGCAACAGATGGAAGGCCTCCTGGCGCCGCACCGGCCCAAGGAGCCCGCGTGGTTCCTGGCCACCGTCG
GAGTCTCGCCCGACCACCAGGGCAAGGGTCTGGGCAGCGCCGTCGTGCTCCCCGGAGTGGAGGCGGCCGA
GCGCGCCGGGGTGCCCGCCTTCCTGGAGACCTCCGCGCCCCGCAACCTCCCCTTCTACGAGCGGCTCGGC
TTCACCGTCACCGCCGACGTCGAGGTGCCCGAAGGACCGCGCACCTGGTGCATGACCCGCAAGCCCGGTG
CCGTCGACTAGATGCAGCCCAAGCTTGGCGTAATCATGGTCATAGCTGTTTCCTGTGTGAAATTGTTATC
CGCTCACAATTCCACACAACATACGAGCCGGCAATTCCGATCATATTCAATAACCCTTAATATAACTTCG
TATAATGTATGCTATACGAAGTTATTAGGTCTGAAGAGGAGTTTACGTCCAGCCAAGCTTAGGATCTCGA
CCTCGAAATTCTACCGGGTAGGGGAGGCGCTTTTCCCAAGGCAGTCTGGAGCATGCGCTTTAGCAGCCCC
GCTGGGCACTTGGCGCTACACAAGTGGCCTCTGGCCTCGCACACATTCCACATCCACCGGTAGGCGCCAA
CCGACTCCGTTCTTTGGTGGCCCCTTCGCGCCACCTTCTACTCCTCCCCTAGTCAGGAAGTTCCCCCCCG
CCCCGCAGCTCGCGTCGTGCAGGACGTGACAAATGGAAGTAGCACGTCTCACTAGTCTCGTGCAGATGGA
CAGCACCGCTGAGCAATGGAAGCGGGTAGGCCTTTGGGGCAGCGGCCAATAGCAGCTTTGCTCCTTCGCT
TTCTGGGCTCAGAGGCTGGGAAGGGGTGGGTCCGGGGGCGGGCTCAGGGGCGGGCTCAGGGGCGGGGCGG
GCGCCCGAAGGTCCTCCGGAGGCCCGGCATTCTGCACGCTTCAAAAGCGCACGTCTGCCGCGCTGTTCTC
CTCTTCCTCATCTCCGGGCCTTTCGACCTGCATCCATCTAGATCTCGAGCAGCTGAAGCTTACCATGACC
GAGTACAAGCCCACGGTGCGCCTCGCCACCCGCGACGACGTCCCCAGGGCCGTACGCACCCTCGCCGCCG
CGTTCGCCGACTACCCCGCCACGCGCCACACCGTCGATCCGGACCGCCACATCGAGCGGGTCACCGAGCT
GCAAGAACTCTTCCTCACGCGCGTCGGGCTCGACATCGGCAAGGTGTGGGTCGCGGACGACGGCGCCGCG
GTGGCGGTCTGGACCACGCCGGAGAGCGTCGAAGCGGGGGCGGTGTTCGCCGAGATCGGCCCGCGCATGG
CCGAGTTGAGCGGTTCCCGGCTGGCCGCGCAGCAACAGATGGAAGGCCTCCTGGCGCCGCACCGGCCCAA
GGAGCCCGCGTGGTTCCTGGCCACCGTCGGCGTCTCGCCCGACCACCAGGGCAAGGGTCTGGGCAGCGCC
GTCGTGCTCCCCGGAGTGGAGGCGGCCGAGCGCGCCGGGGTGCCCGCCTTCCTGGAGACCTCCGCGCCCC
ACAACCTCCCCTTCTACGAGCGGCTCGGCTTCACCGTCACCGCCGACGTCGAGGTGCCCGAAGGACCGCG
CACCTGGTGCATGACCCGCAAGCCCGGTGCCTGACGCCCGCCCCACGACCCGCAGCGCCCGACCGAAAGG
AGCGCACGACCCCATGCATCGATGATATCAGATCCCCGGGATGCAGAAATTGATGATCTATTAAACAATA
AAGATGTCCACTAAAATGGAAGTTTTTCCTGTCATACTTTGTTAAGAAGGGTGAGAACAGAGTACCTACA
TTTTGAATGGAAGGATTGGAGCTACGGGGGTGGGGGTGGGGTGGGATTAGATAAATGCCTGCTCTTTACT
GAAGGCTCTTTACTATTGCTTTATGATAATGTTTCATAGTTGGATATCATAATTTAAACAAGCAAAACCA
AATTAAGGGCCAGCTCATTCCTCCCACTCATGATCTATAGATCTATAGATCTCTCGTGGGATCATTGTTT
TTCTCTTGATTCCCACTTTGTGGTTCTAAGTACTGTGGTTTCCAAATGTGTCAGTTTCATAGCCTGAAGA
ACGAGATCAGCAGCCTCTGTTCCACATACACTTCATTCTCAGTATTGTTTTGCCAAGTTCTAATTCCATC
AGAAGCTGGTCGAGATCCGGAACCCTTAATATAACTTCGTATAATGTATGCTATACGAAGTTATTAGGTC
CCTCGAAGAGGTTCACTAGGCGCGCCGACTTTATAAACTGGTTGATTCAGACCAAAATCACTGACAGGTG
ACTGCTTTTTAGTTAATTCTGAAAACCATCAAATTCTCATAAGTACTGATTGTCATACTGCTGCAAGCTG
TTCCCCATGTAGGGGGAAAGTCTATAATCTCTTATTATATAGGAAATAATTATGCATGTTTAAGTCATAT
AAGAGTACATCATTATGTTTGTTTTGTATCATTACAGTTTGTATCTATTTATTCATTTATTCCAGAAACA
TTTACTGAGTGTCTATTAGAGTCTAGAGGCGTAATCATGGTCATAGCTGTTTCCTGTGTGAAATTGTTAT
CCGCTCACAATTCCACACAACATACGAGCCGGAAGCATAAAGTGTAAAGCCTGGGGTGCCTAATGAGTGA
GCTAACTCACATTAATTGCGTTGCGCTCACTGCCCGCTTTCCAGTCGGGAAACCTGTCGTGCCAGCTGCA
TTAATGAATCGGCCAACGCGCGGGGAGAGGCGGTTTGCGTATTGGGCGCTCTTCCGCTTCCTCGCTCACT
GACTCGCTGCGCTCGGTCGTTCGGCTGCGGCGAGCGGTATCAGCTCACTCAAAGGCGGTAATACGGTTAT
CCACAGAATCAGGGGATAACGCAGGAAAGAACATGTGAGCAAAAGGCCAGCAAAAGGCCAGGAACCGTAA
AAAGGCCGCGTTGCTGGCGTTTTTCCATAGGCTCCGCCCCCCTGACGAGCATCACAAAAATCGACGCTCA
AGTCAGAGGTGGCGAAACCCGACAGGACTATAAAGATACCAGGCGTTTCCCCCTGGAAGCTCCCTCGTGC
GCTCTCCTGTTCCGACCCTGCCGCTTACCGGATACCTGTCCGCCTTTCTCCCTTCGGGAAGCGTGGCGCT
TTCTCATAGCTCACGCTGTAGGTATCTCAGTTCGGTGTAGGTCGTTCGCTCCAAGCTGGGCTGTGTGCAC
GAACCCCCCGTTCAGCCCGACCGCTGCGCCTTATCCGGTAACTATCGTCTTGAGTCCAACCCGGTAAGAC
ACGACTTATCGCCACTGGCAGCAGCCACTGGTAACAGGATTAGCAGAGCGAGGTATGTAGGCGGTGCTAC
AGAGTTCTTGAAGTGGTGGCCTAACTACGGCTACACTAGAAGAACAGTATTTGGTATCTGCGCTCTGCTG
AAGCCAGTTACCTTCGGAAAAAGAGTTGGTAGCTCTTGATCCGGCAAACAAACCACCGCTGGTAGCGGTG
GTTTTTTTGTTTGCAAGCAGCAGATTACGCGCAGAAAAAAAGGATCTCAAGAAGATCCTTTGATCTTTTC
TACGGGGTCTGACGCTCAGTGGAACGAAAACTCACGTTAAGGGATTTTGGTCATGAGATTATCAAAAAGG
ATCTTCACCTAGATCCTTTTAAATTAAAAATGAAGTTTTAAATCAATCTAAAGTATATATGAGTAAACTT
GGTCTGACAGTTACCAATGCTTAATCAGTGAGGCACCTATCTCAGCGATCTGTCTATTTCGTTCATCCAT
AGTTGCCTGACTCCCCGTCGTGTAGATAACTACGATACGGGAGGGCTTACCATCTGGCCCCAGTGCTGCA
ATGATACCGCGAGACCCACGCTCACCGGCTCCAGATTTATCAGCAATAAACCAGCCAGCCGGAAGGGCCG
AGCGCAGAAGTGGTCCTGCAACTTTATCCGCCTCCATCCAGTCTATTAATTGTTGCCGGGAAGCTAGAGT
AAGTAGTTCGCCAGTTAATAGTTTGCGCAACGTTGTTGCCATTGCTACAGGCATCGTGGTGTCACGCTCG
TCGTTTGGTATGGCTTCATTCAGCTCCGGTTCCCAACGATCAAGGCGAGTTACATGATCCCCCATGTTGT
GCAAAAAAGCGGTTAGCTCCTTCGGTCCTCCGATCGTTGTCAGAAGTAAGTTGGCCGCAGTGTTATCACT
CATGGTTATGGCAGCACTGCATAATTCTCTTACTGTCATGCCATCCGTAAGATGCTTTTCTGTGACTGGT
GAGTACTCAACCAAGTCATTCTGAGAATAGTGTATGCGGCGACCGAGTTGCTCTTGCCCGGCGTCAATAC
GGGATAATACCGCGCCACATAGCAGAACTTTAAAAGTGCTCATCATTGGAAAACGTTCTTCGGGGCGAAA
ACTCTCAAGGATCTTACCGCTGTTGAGATCCAGTTCGATGTAACCCACTCGTGCACCCAACTGATCTTCA
GCATCTTTTACTTTCACCAGCGTTTCTGGGTGAGCAAAAACAGGAAGGCAAAATGCCGCAAAAAAGGGAA
TAAGGGCGACACGGAAATGTTGAATACTCATACTCTTCCTTTTTCAATATTATTGAAGCATTTATCAGGG
TTATTGTCTCATGAGCGGATACATATTTGAATGTATTTAGAAAAATAAACAAATAGGGGTTCCGCGCACA
TTTCCCCGAAAAGTGCCACCTGACGTCTAAGAAACCATTATTATCATGACATTAACCTATAAAAATAGGC
GTATCACGAGGCCCTTTCGTCTCGCGCGTTTCGGTGATGACGGTGAAAACCTCTGACACATGCAGCTCCC
GGAGACGGTCACAGCTTGTCTGTAAGCGGATGCCGGGAGCAGACAAGCCCGTCAGGGCGCGTCAGCGGGT
GTTGGCGGGTGTCGGGGCTGGCTTAACTATGCGGCATCAGAGCAGATTGTACTGAGAGTGCACCATATGC
GGTGTGAAATACCGCACAGATGCGTAAGGAGAAAATACCGCATCAGGCGCCATTCGCCATTCAGGCTGCG
CAACTGTTGGGAAGGGCGATCGGTGCGGGCCTCTTCGCTATTACGCCAGCTGGCGAAAGGGGGATGTGCT
GCAAGGCGATTAAGTTGGGTAACGCCAGGGTTTTCCCAGTCACGACGTTGTAAAACGACGGCCAGT
